Addgene plasmid #214404: pAAV-Camk2a(short)-mRFP1.Letm1[miR30-shRNA]-WPRE
Purpose: Expresses a mouse Letm1 specific microRNA in tandem with mRFP1
Depositing lab: Jaime de Juan-Sanz. Depositing organization: Institut du Cerveau et de la Moelle Epiniere, Hôpital Pitié Salpêtrière. Publication: Mitochondrial Ca(2+) efflux controls neuronal metabolism and long-term memory across species. Amrapali Vishwanath A, Comyn T, Mira RG, Brossier C, Pascual-Caro C, Faour M, Boumendil K, Chintaluri C, Ramon-Duaso C, Fan R, Ghosh K, Farrants H, Berwick JP, Sivakumar R, Lopez-Manzaneda M, Schreiter ER, Preat T, Vogels TP, Rangaraju V, Busquets-Garcia A, Placais PY, Pavlowsky A, de Juan-Sanz J. Nat Metab. 2026 Feb 11. doi: 10.1038/s42255-026-01451-w. PubMed 41673453.
Backbone
  Vector backbone: pAAV-CamKII
  Vector type: Mammalian Expression, AAV
Growth in bacteria
  Bacterial resistance: Ampicillin, 100 μg/mL
  Growth temperature: 37°C
  Growth strain: NEB Stable
  Copy number: High Copy
Gene/Insert
  Gene/Insert name: mRFP1 with Letm1 specific miRNA
  GenBank ID: NM_019694.2
Resource information
  A portion of this plasmid was derived from a plasmid made by: VectorBuilder
Terms and licenses: Academic/Nonprofit Terms; Industry Terms: Not Available to Industry
How to cite: pAAV-Camk2a(short)-mRFP1.Letm1[miR30-shRNA]-WPRE was a gift from Jaime de Juan-Sanz (Addgene plasmid # 214404 ; http://n2t.net/addgene:214404 ; RRID:Addgene_214404)
