[The description below was written by a language model from this plasmid's Addgene catalogue record and pLannotate feature annotations shown in this document.]
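Description:
pAAV-Camk2a(short)-mRFP1.Letm1[miR30-shRNA]-WPRE is a 6.2 kb adeno-associated virus transfer plasmid built on a pAAV-CamKII backbone for knockdown of mouse Letm1 with a fluorescent marker. It is maintained in E. coli as a high-copy plasmid through a ColE1/pUC-type origin and selected with ampicillin via the β-lactamase gene. An f1 phage origin is also present in the backbone. Two AAV2 inverted terminal repeats flank the expression cassette and define the segment that is replicated and packaged into AAV particles when the usual helper functions are supplied. The repeats are prone to recombination, which is consistent with the recombination-deficient propagation strain listed.

Between the ITRs, a roughly 1.3 kb mouse CaMKIIα promoter (the "short" version named in the title), generally used to favour expression in excitatory neurons, drives a single Pol II transcript. This transcript encodes mammalian codon-optimised mRFP1, a monomeric red fluorescent protein, followed by a Letm1-targeting shRNA embedded in a miR-30 scaffold. The annotation detects only the 3' miR-30a flanking sequence. The unannotated stretch just upstream presumably holds the 5' flank and the hairpin, but the record does not give the target sequence. Because reporter and microRNA lie in tandem on one transcript, red fluorescence marks the cells expressing the knockdown hairpin. A WPRE enhances transcript stability and expression, and a bovine growth hormone polyadenylation signal terminates the message. Gateway attB4, attB1, attB2 and attB3 sites separate the modules, reflecting multi-fragment recombinational assembly, in line with part of the plasmid deriving from a commercial vector builder. The associated work concerns mitochondrial calcium efflux in neuronal metabolism and memory.
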