Features (pLannotate 1.2.2; 19 found; start..end, strand, type, name):
    137..157     +  protein_bind   attB4: mutant version of attB; core recombination site for the Gateway® BP reaction BP Clonase™
    169..1457    +  promoter       CaMKII promoter: promoter for the mouse calcium/calmodulin-dependent kinase II α subunit
   1465..1496    -  misc_feature   MCS (fragment): pBluescript multiple cloning site
   1495..1515    +  protein_bind   attB1: mutant version of attB; core recombination site for the Gateway® BP reaction BP Clonase™
   1525..2202    +  CDS            mRFP1: monomeric derivative of DsRed (Campbell et al., 2002) mammalian codon-optimized
   2203..2227    -  protein_bind   attB2: mutant version of attB; recombination site for the Gateway® BP reaction BP Clonase™
   2421..2547    +  ncRNA          3' miR-30a: sequence downstream of the 71-nt precursor of the human miR-30a microRNA (Zeng et al., 2002) miRNA
   2548..2568    -  protein_bind   attB3: mutant version of attB; core recombination site for the Gateway® BP reaction BP Clonase™
   2579..3167    +  misc_feature   WPRE: woodchuck hepatitis virus posttranscriptional regulatory element
   3203..3314    +  polyA_signal   bGH poly(A) signal: bovine growth hormone polyadenylation signal
   3418..3558    +  repeat_region  AAV2 ITR: inverted terminal repeat of adeno-associated virus serotype 2 inverted
   3563..3614    -  misc_feature   bom (fragment): basis of mobility region from pBR322
   3633..4088    +  rep_origin     f1 ori (sequence partly withheld): f1 bacteriophage origin of replication; arrow indicates direction of (+) strand synthesis
   4089..4138    -  misc_feature   bom (fragment): basis of mobility region from pBR322
   4240..4275    -  CDS            rop (fragment): Rop protein, which maintains plasmids at low copy number; rop
   4370..4474    +  promoter       AmpR promoter: bla
   4475..5335    +  CDS            AmpR: β-lactamase; bla; confers resistance to ampicillin, carbenicillin, and related antibiotics
   5506..6094    +  rep_origin     ori: high-copy-number ColE1/pMB1/pBR322/pUC origin of replication
   6156..130     -  repeat_region  AAV2 ITR (across the origin): inverted terminal repeat of adeno-associated virus serotype 2 inverted
>Addgene plasmid #214404 | pAAV-Camk2a(short)-mRFP1.Letm1[miR30-shRNA]-WPRE | addgene full sequence | sequence record 429153 | Addgene NGS Result
CTGCGCGCTCGCTCGCTCACTGAGGCCGCCCGGGCAAAGCCCGGGCGTCGGGCGACCTTTGGTCGCCCGG
CCTCAGTGAGCGAGCGAGCGCGCAGAGAGGGAGTGGCCAACTCCATCACTAGGGGTTCCTTCTAGACAAC
TTTGTATAGAAAAGTTGCCCTTAATTAACATTATGGCCTTAGGTCACTTCATCTCCATGGGGTTCTTCTT
CTGATTTTCTAGAAAATGAGATGGGGGTGCAGAGAGCTTCCTCAGTGACCTGCCCAGGGTCACATCAGAA
ATGTCAGAGCTAGAACTTGAACTCAGATTACTAATCTTAAATTCCATGCCTTGGGGGCATGCAAGTACGA
TATACAGAAGGAGTGAACTCATTAGGGCAGATGACCAATGAGTTTAGGAAAGAAGAGTCCAGGGCAGGGT
ACATCTACACCACCCGCCCAGCCCTGGGTGAGTCCAGCCACGTTCACCTCATTATAGTTGCCTCTCTCCA
GTCCTACCTTGACGGGAAGCACAAGCAGAAACTGGGACAGGAGCCCCAGGAGACCAAATCTTCATGGTCC
CTCTGGGAGGATGGGTGGGGAGAGCTGTGGCAGAGGCCTCAGGAGGGGCCCTGCTGCTCAGTGGTGACAG
ATAGGGGTGAGAAAGCAGACAGAGTCATTCCGTCAGCATTCTGGGTCTGTTTGGTACTTCTTCTCACGCT
AAGGTGGCGGTGTGATATGCACAATGGCTAAAAAGCAGGGAGAGCTGGAAAGAAACAAGGACAGAGACAG
AGGCCAAGTCAACCAGACCAATTCCCAGAGGAAGCAAAGAAACCATTACAGAGACTACAAGGGGGAAGGG
AAGGAGAGATGAATTAGCTTCCCCTGTAAACCTTAGAACCCAGCTGTTGCCAGGGCAACGGGGCAATACC
TGTCTCTTCAGAGGAGATGAAGTTGCCAGGGTAACTACATCCTGTCTTTCTCAAGGACCATCCCAGAATG
TGGCACCCACTAGCCGTTACCATAGCAACTGCCTCTTTGCCCCACTTAATCCCATCCCGTCTGTTAAAAG
GGCCCTATAGTTGGAGGTGGGGGAGGTAGGAAGAGCGATGATCACTTGTGGACTAAGTTTGTTCGCATCC
CCTTCTCCAACCCCCTCAGTACATCACCCTGGGGGAACAGGGTCCACTTGCTCCTGGGCCCACACAGTCC
TGCAGTATTGTGTATATAAGGCCAGGGCAAAGAGGAGCAGGTTTTAAAGTGAAAGGCAGGCAGGTGTTGG
GGAGGCAGTTACCGGGGCAACGGGAACAGGGCGTTTCGGAGGTGGTTGCCATGGGGACCTGGATGCTGAC
GAAGGCTCGCGAGGCTGTGAGCAGCCACAGTGCCCTGCTCAGAAGCCCCAAGCTCGTCAGTCAAGCCGGT
TCTCCGTTTGCACTCAGGAGCACGGGCAGGCGAGTGGCCCCTAGTTCTGGGGGCAGCTCTAGAGCGGGGG
ATCCACTAGTTCTAGAGCGGCCGCCAAGTTTGTACAAAAAAGCAGGCTGCCACCATGGCCTCCTCCGAGG
ACGTCATCAAGGAGTTCATGCGCTTCAAGGTGCGCATGGAGGGCTCCGTGAACGGCCACGAGTTCGAGAT
CGAGGGCGAGGGCGAGGGCCGCCCCTACGAGGGCACCCAGACCGCCAAGCTGAAGGTGACCAAGGGCGGC
CCCCTGCCCTTCGCCTGGGACATCCTGTCCCCTCAGTTCCAGTACGGCTCCAAGGCCTACGTGAAGCACC
CCGCCGACATCCCCGACTACTTGAAGCTGTCCTTCCCCGAGGGCTTCAAGTGGGAGCGCGTGATGAACTT
CGAGGACGGCGGCGTGGTGACCGTGACCCAGGACTCCTCCCTGCAGGACGGCGAGTTCATCTACAAGGTG
AAGCTGCGCGGCACCAACTTCCCCTCCGACGGCCCCGTAATGCAGAAGAAGACCATGGGCTGGGAGGCCT
CCACCGAGCGGATGTACCCCGAGGACGGCGCCCTGAAGGGCGAGATCAAGATGAGGCTGAAGCTGAAGGA
CGGCGGCCACTACGACGCCGAGGTCAAGACCACCTACATGGCCAAGAAGCCCGTGCAGCTGCCCGGCGCC
TACAAGACCGACATCAAGCTGGACATCACCTCCCACAACGAGGACTACACCATCGTGGAACAGTACGAGC
GCGCCGAGGGCCGCCACTCCACCGGCGCCTAAACCCAGCTTTCTTGTACAAAGTGGTGTTTGAATGAGGC
TTCAGTACTTTACAGAATCGTTGCCTGCACATCTTGGAAACACTTGCTGGGATTACTTCGACTTCTTAAC
CCAACAGAAGGCTCGAGAAGGTATATTGCTGTTGACAGTGAGCGCTGATGATAAGCTGATTTCTGATAGT
GAAGCCACAGATGTATCAGAAATCAGCTTATCATCATTGCCTACTGCCTCGGACTTCAAGGGGCTAGAAT
TCGAGCAATTATCTTGTTTACTAAAACTGAATACCTTGCTATCTCTTTGATACATTTTTACAAAGCTGAA
TTAAAATGGTATAAATTAAATCACTTTCAACTTTATTATACATAGTTGGAATTCCGATAATCAACCTCTG
GATTACAAAATTTGTGAAAGATTGACTGGTATTCTTAACTATGTTGCTCCTTTTACGCTATGTGGATACG
CTGCTTTAATGCCTTTGTATCATGCTATTGCTTCCCGTATGGCTTTCATTTTCTCCTCCTTGTATAAATC
CTGGTTGCTGTCTCTTTATGAGGAGTTGTGGCCCGTTGTCAGGCAACGTGGCGTGGTGTGCACTGTGTTT
GCTGACGCAACCCCCACTGGTTGGGGCATTGCCACCACCTGTCAGCTCCTTTCCGGGACTTTCGCTTTCC
CCCTCCCTATTGCCACGGCGGAACTCATCGCCGCCTGCCTTGCCCGCTGCTGGACAGGGGCTCGGCTGTT
GGGCACTGACAATTCCGTGGTGTTGTCGGGGAAGCTGACGTCCTTTCCATGGCTGCTCGCCTGTGTTGCC
ACCTGGATTCTGCGCGGGACGTCCTTCTGCTACGTCCCTTCGGCCCTCAATCCAGCGGACCTTCCTTCCC
GCGGCCTGCTGCCGGCTCTGCGGCCTCTTCCGCGTCTTCGCCTTCGCCCTCAGACGAGTCGGATCTCCCT
TTGGGCCGCCTCCCCGCATCGGGAATTCCTAGAGCTCGCTGATCAGCCTCGACTGTGCCTTCTAGTTGCC
AGCCATCTGTTGTTTGCCCCTCCCCCGTGCCTTCCTTGACCCTGGAAGGTGCCACTCCCACTGTCCTTTC
CTAATAAAATGAGGAAATTGCATCGCATTGTCTGAGTAGGTGTCATTCTATTCTGGGGGGTGGGGTGGGG
CAGGACAGCAAGGGGGAGGATTGGGAAGAGAATAGCAGGCATGCTGGGGAGGGCCGCAGGAACCCCTAGT
GATGGAGTTGGCCACTCCCTCTCTGCGCGCTCGCTCGCTCACTGAGGCCGGGCGACCAAAGGTCGCCCGA
CGCCCGGGCTTTGCCCGGGCGGCCTCAGTGAGCGAGCGAGCGCGCAGCTGCCTGCAGGGGCGCCTGATGC
GGTATTTTCTCCTTACGCATCTGTGCGGTATTTCACACCGCATA
[95 nt withheld, positions 3615-3709]
T
[46 nt withheld, positions 3711-3756]
C
[141 nt withheld, positions 3758-3898]
CCTTTGACGTTGGAGTCCACGTTCTTT
[37 nt withheld, positions 3926-3962]
ACTCTATCTCGGGCTATTCTTTTGATTTATAAGGGATTTTGCCGATTTCGGTCTATTGGTTAAAAAATGA
GCTGATTTAACAAAAATTTAACGCGAATTTTAACAAAATATTAACGTTTACAATTTTATGGTGCACTCTC
AGTACAATCTGCTCTGATGCCGCATAGTTAAGCCAGCCCCGACACCCGCCAACACCCGCTGACGCGCCCT
GACGGGCTTGTCTGCTCCCGGCATCCGCTTACAGACAAGCTGTGACCGTCTCCGGGAGCTGCATGTGTCA
GAGGTTTTCACCGTCATCACCGAAACGCGCGAGACGAAAGGGCCTCGTGATACGCCTATTTTTATAGGTT
AATGTCATGATAATAATGGTTTCTTAGACGTCAGGTGGCACTTTTCGGGGAAATGTGCGCGGAACCCCTA
TTTGTTTATTTTTCTAAATACATTCAAATATGTATCCGCTCATGAGACAATAACCCTGATAAATGCTTCA
ATAATATTGAAAAAGGAAGAGTATGAGTATTCAACATTTCCGTGTCGCCCTTATTCCCTTTTTTGCGGCA
TTTTGCCTTCCTGTTTTTGCTCACCCAGAAACGCTGGTGAAAGTAAAAGATGCTGAAGATCAGTTGGGTG
CACGAGTGGGTTACATCGAACTGGATCTCAACAGCGGTAAGATCCTTGAGAGTTTTCGCCCCGAAGAACG
TTTTCCAATGATGAGCACTTTTAAAGTTCTGCTATGTGGCGCGGTATTATCCCGTATTGACGCCGGGCAA
GAGCAACTCGGTCGCCGCATACACTATTCTCAGAATGACTTGGTTGAGTACTCACCAGTCACAGAAAAGC
ATCTTACGGATGGCATGACAGTAAGAGAATTATGCAGTGCTGCCATAACCATGAGTGATAACACTGCGGC
CAACTTACTTCTGACAACGATCGGAGGACCGAAGGAGCTAACCGCTTTTTTGCACAACATGGGGGATCAT
GTAACTCGCCTTGATCGTTGGGAACCGGAGCTGAATGAAGCCATACCAAACGACGAGCGTGACACCACGA
TGCCTGTAGCAATGGCAACAACGTTGCGCAAACTATTAACTGGCGAACTACTTACTCTAGCTTCCCGGCA
ACAATTAATAGACTGGATGGAGGCGGATAAAGTTGCAGGACCACTTCTGCGCTCGGCCCTTCCGGCTGGC
TGGTTTATTGCTGATAAATCTGGAGCCGGTGAGCGTGGAAGCCGCGGTATCATTGCAGCACTGGGGCCAG
ATGGTAAGCCCTCCCGTATCGTAGTTATCTACACGACGGGGAGTCAGGCAACTATGGATGAACGAAATAG
ACAGATCGCTGAGATAGGTGCCTCACTGATTAAGCATTGGTAACTGTCAGACCAAGTTTACTCATATATA
CTTTAGATTGATTTAAAACTTCATTTTTAATTTAAAAGGATCTAGGTGAAGATCCTTTTTGATAATCTCA
TGACCAAAATCCCTTAACGTGAGTTTTCGTTCCACTGAGCGTCAGACCCCGTAGAAAAGATCAAAGGATC
TTCTTGAGATCCTTTTTTTCTGCGCGTAATCTGCTGCTTGCAAACAAAAAAACCACCGCTACCAGCGGTG
GTTTGTTTGCCGGATCAAGAGCTACCAACTCTTTTTCCGAAGGTAACTGGCTTCAGCAGAGCGCAGATAC
CAAATACTGTTCTTCTAGTGTAGCCGTAGTTAGGCCACCACTTCAAGAACTCTGTAGCACCGCCTACATA
CCTCGCTCTGCTAATCCTGTTACCAGTGGCTGCTGCCAGTGGCGATAAGTCGTGTCTTACCGGGTTGGAC
TCAAGACGATAGTTACCGGATAAGGCGCAGCGGTCGGGCTGAACGGGGGGTTCGTGCACACAGCCCAGCT
TGGAGCGAACGACCTACACCGAACTGAGATACCTACAGCGTGAGCTATGAGAAAGCGCCACGCTTCCCGA
AGGGAGAAAGGCGGACAGGTATCCGGTAAGCGGCAGGGTCGGAACAGGAGAGCGCACGAGGGAGCTTCCA
GGGGGAAACGCCTGGTATCTTTATAGTCCTGTCGGGTTTCGCCACCTCTGACTTGAGCGTCGATTTTTGT
GATGCTCGTCAGGGGGGCGGAGCCTATGGAAAAACGCCAGCAACGCGGCCTTTTTACGGTTCCTGGCCTT
TTGCTGGCCTTTTGCTCACATGTCCTGCAGGCAG
